Addgene plasmid #125894: 28_pAAV-ProA10-CatCh-GFP-WPRE
Purpose: Targeting expression to neuronal and glial cell types in mice, non-human primates, and human retina
Depositing lab: Botond Roska. Depositing organization: Friedrich Miescher Institute for Biomedical Research. Publication: Targeting neuronal and glial cell types with synthetic promoter AAVs in mice, non-human primates and humans. Juttner J, Szabo A, Gross-Scherf B, Morikawa RK, Rompani SB, Hantz P, Szikra T, Esposti F, Cowan CS, Bharioke A, Patino-Alvarez CP, Keles O, Kusnyerik A, Azoulay T, Hartl D, Krebs AR, Schubeler D, Hajdu RI, Lukats A, Nemeth J, Nagy ZZ, Wu KC, Wu RH, Xiang L, Fang XL, Jin ZB, Goldblum D, Hasler PW, Scholl HPN, Krol J, Roska B. Nat Neurosci. 2019 Jul 8. pii: 10.1038/s41593-019-0431-2. doi: 10.1038/s41593-019-0431-2. PubMed 31285614.
Backbone
  Vector backbone: pAAV
  Vector type: AAV
Growth in bacteria
  Bacterial resistance: Ampicillin, 100 μg/mL
  Growth temperature: 37°C
  Growth strain: NEB Stable
  Copy number: High Copy
Gene/Insert
  Gene/Insert name: CatCh-GFP (alt name: ChR2(L132C)-EGFP)
  Species: Synthetic
  Promoter: ProA10
  Cloning method: Restriction Enzyme; 5′ cloning site Unknown (unknown if destroyed); 3′ cloning site Unknown (unknown if destroyed)
Terms and licenses: Academic/Nonprofit Terms; Industry Terms: Not Available to Industry
Depositor comments: Please visit https://www.biorxiv.org/content/early/2018/10/04/434720.full.pdf for BioRxiv preprint
How to cite: 28_pAAV-ProA10-CatCh-GFP-WPRE was a gift from Botond Roska (Addgene plasmid # 125894 ; http://n2t.net/addgene:125894 ; RRID:Addgene_125894)
