[The description below was written by a language model from this plasmid's Addgene catalogue record and pLannotate feature annotations shown in this document.]
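Description:
28_pAAV-ProA10-CatCh-GFP-WPRE is a 7.8 kb AAV transfer plasmid on a pAAV backbone, built to package a cell-type-targeted optogenetic expression cassette into recombinant adeno-associated virus. In bacteria it is maintained through a high-copy ColE1/pUC-type origin and selected with ampicillin via the β-lactamase gene and its own promoter. An f1 phage origin is also present in the backbone. The cassette is bounded by AAV2 inverted terminal repeats, which provide the cis signals for genome replication and encapsidation. The downstream ITR is annotated as complete, whereas only short fragments of the upstream ITR were detected in the sequencing result. This is common for these repeat-rich, hard-to-sequence elements, and it fits with the use of a recombination-deficient propagation strain.

Expression is driven by ProA10, a synthetic promoter that the automated annotation does not recognise. It presumably occupies the roughly 2 kb between the upstream ITR and the coding sequence, where the only hit is a very short match to the chicken β-actin promoter, probably incidental. The payload is CatCh-GFP, the L132C variant of channelrhodopsin-2 from Chlamydomonas reinhardtii, a blue light-gated cation channel, followed directly by EGFP so that expressing cells can be both light-activated and visualised. A WPRE after the coding region enhances transcript stability and expression, and a human growth hormone polyadenylation signal terminates the message.

According to the record, the construct belongs to a collection of synthetic-promoter AAVs intended to restrict transgene expression to particular neuronal and glial cell types in mouse, non-human primate and human retina. The record does not state which cell population ProA10 targets.
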