Features (pLannotate 1.2.2; 16 found; start..end, strand, type, name):
     12..39      +  repeat_region  AAV2 ITR (fragment): inverted terminal repeat of adeno-associated virus serotype 2 inverted
     68..95      +  repeat_region  AAV2 ITR (fragment): inverted terminal repeat of adeno-associated virus serotype 2 inverted
   1114..1130    +  promoter       chicken β-actin promoter (fragment): contains a 21-bp deletion relative to the standard chicken β-actin promoter
   2254..3179    +  CDS            ChR2 (fragment): N-terminal fragment of channelrhodopsin-2 from the alga Chlamydomonas reinhardtii (Nagel et al., 2003) blue light-activated cation channel
   3184..3900    +  CDS            EGFP: EGFP is a basic (constitutively fluorescent) green fluorescent protein published in 1996, derived from Aequorea victoria. It is reported to be a rapidly-maturing weak dimer with moderate acid sensitivity.
   3907..3931    +  misc_feature   MCS (fragment): pBluescript multiple cloning site
   3931..4519    +  misc_feature   WPRE: woodchuck hepatitis virus posttranscriptional regulatory element
   4551..5027    +  polyA_signal   hGH poly(A) signal: human growth hormone polyadenylation signal
   5067..5207    +  repeat_region  AAV2 ITR: inverted terminal repeat of adeno-associated virus serotype 2 inverted
   5212..5263    -  misc_feature   bom (fragment): basis of mobility region from pBR322
   5282..5737    +  rep_origin     f1 ori (sequence partly withheld): f1 bacteriophage origin of replication; arrow indicates direction of (+) strand synthesis
   5738..5787    -  misc_feature   bom (fragment): basis of mobility region from pBR322
   5889..5924    -  CDS            rop (fragment): Rop protein, which maintains plasmids at low copy number; rop
   6019..6123    +  promoter       AmpR promoter: bla
   6124..6984    +  CDS            AmpR: β-lactamase; bla; confers resistance to ampicillin, carbenicillin, and related antibiotics
   7155..7743    +  rep_origin     ori: high-copy-number ColE1/pMB1/pBR322/pUC origin of replication
>Addgene plasmid #125894 | 28_pAAV-ProA10-CatCh-GFP-WPRE | addgene full sequence | sequence record 257021 | Addgene NGS Result
CCTGCAGGCAGCTGCGCGCTCGCTCGCTCACTGAGGCCGCCCGGGCGTCGGGCGACCTTTGGTCGCCCGG
CCTCAGTGAGCGAGCGAGCGCGCAGAGAGGGAGTGGCCAACTCCATCACTAGGGGTTCCTGCGGCCGCAC
GCGTGTTCTTTGGGTTCCATATTTTCCTCATTCCCCTTCAAGTCTAGCTGGATTGCAAAGTTAAGCTTAT
GATTATGAATAAAAACTAAATAAGAAAAAAAAGTCAAGATCAGATTTAGAATTTAAAACAACTATACAGA
GGTACCATTAACTAAATTCAATTTATATGTTCTTAAGATGTATACAAAATAAAGTTTGATATATTCGTGA
AATTTTTGTTTTAACCAAGAAAAGAAAAAAAAAATAAAAAGGATTTTTTTGCAAAAACACATATCCACCA
AGTAGCTTATCTAAAATATACAAAGAATATGTATATAGCACAGCAGAAAGGGAAAAAAAAACCCCAACTT
TAAAGTAGGAAAATATTTACATAGTCACTGCATGAACGGTATTCAAAACCCAGAAAATCACATTAAAAAA
ATGTTCAGTGTCCTTAGTAGTGAGGGGAATGCAAATTTGTGTTTGAAAGGTTGCTGGTTTCCAAGAGATC
CTTTGAGAACAGTGTGGTAGCTGCTGCTAAAGAATCAGGCAAAGCCAGAAGTTGCTCACATTTAGGAGGC
TTGTGTGCTGGGGGTTGGGAGGATGACTGCTAAATACTGGGGAAGCAAAATGAGCTAAGTCTTTACAGCA
ACTGTCATTTGTGAGAGTAAACCATTAGAAACGGACGGCAGGTTTGTGGTAGATTCCACAAGGTGGTGGA
ACTAGTCGCATATGTAGTTCAGACTTGAAGGCACACACGTATGGGGACAGTTCTGGTGTTTACGATAAAC
AGGTATGCTGCCATCCAGCTAGCACAGCACTAGGCTAAAGCGTACTGAGCCCTTGTCTTCCGTGGGAGCT
GCAGAGTGGGATGCATGCGTTGTGAGCTGAGGCTCAAGCTGCGCTGGCAGAAGAGCAGGGGTTGCCTTGT
CAGACTCCAGGGTCTCTTTCTCTCTGAGCCTGGGAAAGTGCCACTTTATTGGATCTATAAAGCCGGGGGG
GGGGGGGGGGGRGGAATCTCAAGGKGAAGAGGAAGTTCACAGACCCCTCTAACGCCTCTATTAGAACCTT
CCAGCTATTCTCTCATACTTGTACACTGAGCTGGCACACAGTATAGGCAAGTTCTATTCGCATCACCCCT
CTAGTTCCTGTCTCCCTGGTTATGCAAGCCTCATATTTAGGTAGATGTGACCTTAGGAAACCAAAATATC
CTTTAAGATCTTACTAACTGGTTGCCTGTTCAGCTTTTCCACATTGATCCTGTAGCCCCCTCGAGGAGGT
GAAGGAAAAAAATCTCCTCTTTGTTTCTCTAACTCATTAATGAATTTTAAGGGCACTCTGTAAGGTTCCT
TTCCCATTCTGGTCTGGTTCGTACATTCTGAGAAACACACTGTGTTTGTGTTGAGAGTTGGCTCCCTAGC
TACACTGTCTGTCACATTGATGCTCTGAGTAGGGACAGGGTTCATCTAGGAAATATATTTTCACTCACAC
TCTGTATCTTTTCCTAGTTTGGCATATTCTAGTCTGCATTTGGCTCTCTGTTTAAATATAAAAGAAAACT
AAAACACACCCTTCAGACGCCTATGTCTGAAAAATCTGGCATTTCCGTGGGTTTTTCTTTAAGGAGGCCT
TCATTTGTAACCAACACCATGCTCTCCTTAAGGAAATCAATCTCAATGCCCTATTATCCTTCCCTTTTCT
TTCCTCCCAGTTTGAGGCTGCAGTTGCCTTTTTTTTTCTTATCCCCTGCTGAACCTGAAAAACCCTCTCT
TTTCTACAGTTTTCTGTTCCCAGGCCCCGCTGACTTCCTTTAGAGCATGGGGGGGGGGGGGATCAGGATT
GTGATGTGTGAACTGGGAGGATCTTGACCTACTCCGCTAACCCAGTGGCCTGAGCAAATCACAAGGAGGA
TTGGAGCCATCTGCCCAGCCCCTCCCCCACGGCAGCCTGCTGGAAAGAGACAAGTTAGTCATTCAAATGA
TTGGCTTTTTGCCCGCTTCTTCTCTAAATAAGAAGGCAGCAGCTTCTGCTGAGGTGCAAAGGGTTTTTGT
GAATTACGGTGGTGGGTAAGACCCGAGTTCCTCCAGTTCCTGCCTATTTTCAGCTGACTAGGCGGTTAAG
GGGATCCGCCACCATGGATTATGGAGGCGCCCTGAGTGCCGTTGGGCGCGAGCTGCTATTTGTAACGAAC
CCAGTAGTCGTCAATGGCTCTGTACTTGTGCCTGAGGACCAGTGTTACTGCGCGGGCTGGATTGAGTCGC
GTGGCACAAACGGTGCCCAAACGGCGTCGAACGTGCTGCAATGGCTTGCTGCTGGCTTCTCCATCCTACT
GCTTATGTTTTACGCCTACCAAACATGGAAGTCAACCTGCGGCTGGGAGGAGATCTATGTGTGCGCTATC
GAGATGGTCAAGGTGATTCTCGAGTTCTTCTTCGAGTTTAAGAACCCGTCCATGCTGTATCTAGCCACAG
GCCACCGCGTCCAGTGGTTGCGTTACGCCGAGTGGCTTCTCACCTGCCCGGTCATTTGCATTCACCTGTC
AAACCTGACGGGCTTGTCCAACGACTACAGCAGGCGCACCATGGGTCTGCTTGTGTCTGATATTGGCACA
ATTGTGTGGGGCGCCACTTCCGCCATGGCCACCGGATACGTCAAGGTCATCTTCTTCTGCCTGGGTCTGT
GTTATGGTGCTAACACGTTCTTTCACGCTGCCAAGGCCTACATCGAGGGTTACCACACCGTGCCGAAGGG
CCGGTGTCGCCAGGTGGTGACTGGCATGGCTTGGCTCTTCTTCGTATCATGGGGTATGTTCCCCATCCTG
TTCATCCTCGGCCCCGAGGGCTTCGGCGTCCTGAGCGTGTACGGCTCCACCGTCGGCCACACCATCATTG
ACCTGATGTCGAAGAACTGCTGGGGTCTGCTCGGCCACTACCTGCGCGTGCTGATCCACGAGCATATCCT
CATCCACGGCGACATTCGCAAGACCACCAAATTGAACATTGGTGGCACTGAGATTGAGGTCGAGACGCTG
GTGGAGGACGAGGCCGAGGCTGGCGCGGTACCCATGGTGAGCAAGGGCGAGGAGCTGTTCACCGGGGTGG
TGCCCATCCTGGTCGAGCTGGACGGCGACGTAAACGGCCACAAGTTCAGCGTGTCCGGCGAGGGCGAGGG
CGATGCCACCTACGGCAAGCTGACCCTGAAGTTCATCTGCACCACCGGCAAGCTGCCCGTGCCCTGGCCC
ACCCTCGTGACCACCCTGACCTACGGCGTGCAGTGCTTCAGCCGCTACCCCGACCACATGAAGCAGCACG
ACTTCTTCAAGTCCGCCATGCCCGAAGGCTACGTCCAGGAGCGCACCATCTTCTTCAAGGACGACGGCAA
CTACAAGACCCGCGCCGAGGTGAAGTTCGAGGGCGACACCCTGGTGAACCGCATCGAGCTGAAGGGCATC
GACTTCAAGGAGGACGGCAACATCCTGGGGCACAAGCTGGAGTACAACTACAACAGCCACAACGTCTATA
TCATGGCCGACAAGCAGAAGAACGGCATCAAGGTGAACTTCAAGATCCGCCACAACATCGAGGACGGCAG
CGTGCAGCTCGCCGACCACTACCAGCAGAACACCCCCATCGGCGACGGCCCCGTGCTGCTGCCCGACAAC
CACTACCTGAGCACCCAGTCCGCCCTGAGCAAAGACCCCAACGAGAAGCGCGATCACATGGTCCTGCTGG
AGTTCGTGACCGCCGCCGGGATCACTCTCGGCATGGACGAGCTGTACAAGTGATAAGAATTCGATATCAA
GCTTATCGATAATCAACCTCTGGATTACAAAATTTGTGAAAGATTGACTGGTATTCTTAACTATGTTGCT
CCTTTTACGCTATGTGGATACGCTGCTTTAATGCCTTTGTATCATGCTATTGCTTCCCGTATGGCTTTCA
TTTTCTCCTCCTTGTATAAATCCTGGTTGCTGTCTCTTTATGAGGAGTTGTGGCCCGTTGTCAGGCAACG
TGGCGTGGTGTGCACTGTGTTTGCTGACGCAACCCCCACTGGTTGGGGCATTGCCACCACCTGTCAGCTC
CTTTCCGGGACTTTCGCTTTCCCCCTCCCTATTGCCACGGCGGAACTCATCGCCGCCTGCCTTGCCCGCT
GCTGGACAGGGGCTCGGCTGTTGGGCACTGACAATTCCGTGGTGTTGTCGGGGAAATCATCGTCCTTTCC
TTGGCTGCTCGCCTATGTTGCCACCTGGATTCTGCGCGGGACGTCCTTCTGCTACGTCCCTTCGGCCCTC
AATCCAGCGGACCTTCCTTCCCGCGGCCTGCTGCCGGCTCTGCGGCCTCTTCCGCGTCTTCGCCTTCGCC
CTCAGACGAGTCGGATCTCCCTTTGGGCCGCCTCCCCGCATCGATACCGAGCGCTGCTCGAGAGATCTAC
GGGTGGCATCCCTGTGACCCCTCCCCAGTGCCTCTCCTGGCCCTGGAAGTTGCCACTCCAGTGCCCACCA
GCCTTGTCCTAATAAAATTAAGTTGCATCATTTTGTCTGACTAGGTGTCCTTCTATAATATTATGGGGTG
GAGGGGGGTGGTATGGAGCAAGGGGCAAGTTGGGAAGACAACCTGTAGGGCCTGCGGGGTCTATTGGGAA
CCAAGCTGGAGTGCAGTGGCACAATCTTGGCTCACTGCAATCTCCGCCTCCTGGGTTCAAGCGATTCTCC
TGCCTCAGCCTCCCGAGTTGTTGGGATTCCAGGCATGCATGACCAGGCTCAGCTAATTTTTGTTTTTTTG
GTAGAGACGGGGTTTCACCATATTGGCCAGGCTGGTCTCCAACTCCTAATCTCAGGTGATCTACCCACCT
TGGCCTCCCAAATTGCTGGGATTACAGGCGTGAACCACTGCTCCCTTCCCTGTCCTTCTGATTTTGTAGG
TAACCACGTGCGGACCGAGCGGCCGCAGGAACCCCTAGTGATGGAGTTGGCCACTCCCTCTCTGCGCGCT
CGCTCGCTCACTGAGGCCGGGCGACCAAAGGTCGCCCGACGCCCGGGCTTTGCCCGGGCGGCCTCAGTGA
GCGAGCGAGCGCGCAGCTGCCTGCAGGGGCGCCTGATGCGGTATTTTCTCCTTACGCATCTGTGCGGTAT
TTCACACCGCATA
[95 nt withheld, positions 5264-5358]
T
[46 nt withheld, positions 5360-5405]
C
[141 nt withheld, positions 5407-5547]
CCTTTGACGTTGGAGTCCACGTTCTTT
[37 nt withheld, positions 5575-5611]
ACTCTATCTCGGGCTATTCTTTTGATTTATAAGGGATTTTGCCGATTTCGGTCTATTGGTTAAAAAATGA
GCTGATTTAACAAAAATTTAACGCGAATTTTAACAAAATATTAACGTTTACAATTTTATGGTGCACTCTC
AGTACAATCTGCTCTGATGCCGCATAGTTAAGCCAGCCCCGACACCCGCCAACACCCGCTGACGCGCCCT
GACGGGCTTGTCTGCTCCCGGCATCCGCTTACAGACAAGCTGTGACCGTCTCCGGGAGCTGCATGTGTCA
GAGGTTTTCACCGTCATCACCGAAACGCGCGAGACGAAAGGGCCTCGTGATACGCCTATTTTTATAGGTT
AATGTCATGATAATAATGGTTTCTTAGACGTCAGGTGGCACTTTTCGGGGAAATGTGCGCGGAACCCCTA
TTTGTTTATTTTTCTAAATACATTCAAATATGTATCCGCTCATGAGACAATAACCCTGATAAATGCTTCA
ATAATATTGAAAAAGGAAGAGTATGAGTATTCAACATTTCCGTGTCGCCCTTATTCCCTTTTTTGCGGCA
TTTTGCCTTCCTGTTTTTGCTCACCCAGAAACGCTGGTGAAAGTAAAAGATGCTGAAGATCAGTTGGGTG
CACGAGTGGGTTACATCGAACTGGATCTCAACAGCGGTAAGATCCTTGAGAGTTTTCGCCCCGAAGAACG
TTTTCCAATGATGAGCACTTTTAAAGTTCTGCTATGTGGCGCGGTATTATCCCGTATTGACGCCGGGCAA
GAGCAACTCGGTCGCCGCATACACTATTCTCAGAATGACTTGGTTGAGTACTCACCAGTCACAGAAAAGC
ATCTTACGGATGGCATGACAGTAAGAGAATTATGCAGTGCTGCCATAACCATGAGTGATAACACTGCGGC
CAACTTACTTCTGACAACGATCGGAGGACCGAAGGAGCTAACCGCTTTTTTGCACAACATGGGGGATCAT
GTAACTCGCCTTGATCGTTGGGAACCGGAGCTGAATGAAGCCATACCAAACGACGAGCGTGACACCACGA
TGCCTGTAGCAATGGCAACAACGTTGCGCAAACTATTAACTGGCGAACTACTTACTCTAGCTTCCCGGCA
ACAATTAATAGACTGGATGGAGGCGGATAAAGTTGCAGGACCACTTCTGCGCTCGGCCCTTCCGGCTGGC
TGGTTTATTGCTGATAAATCTGGAGCCGGTGAGCGTGGGTCTCGCGGTATCATTGCAGCACTGGGGCCAG
ATGGTAAGCCCTCCCGTATCGTAGTTATCTACACGACGGGGAGTCAGGCAACTATGGATGAACGAAATAG
ACAGATCGCTGAGATAGGTGCCTCACTGATTAAGCATTGGTAACTGTCAGACCAAGTTTACTCATATATA
CTTTAGATTGATTTAAAACTTCATTTTTAATTTAAAAGGATCTAGGTGAAGATCCTTTTTGATAATCTCA
TGACCAAAATCCCTTAACGTGAGTTTTCGTTCCACTGAGCGTCAGACCCCGTAGAAAAGATCAAAGGATC
TTCTTGAGATCCTTTTTTTCTGCGCGTAATCTGCTGCTTGCAAACAAAAAAACCACCGCTACCAGCGGTG
GTTTGTTTGCCGGATCAAGAGCTACCAACTCTTTTTCCGAAGGTAACTGGCTTCAGCAGAGCGCAGATAC
CAAATACTGTTCTTCTAGTGTAGCCGTAGTTAGGCCACCACTTCAAGAACTCTGTAGCACCGCCTACATA
CCTCGCTCTGCTAATCCTGTTACCAGTGGCTGCTGCCAGTGGCGATAAGTCGTGTCTTACCGGGTTGGAC
TCAAGACGATAGTTACCGGATAAGGCGCAGCGGTCGGGCTGAACGGGGGGTTCGTGCACACAGCCCAGCT
TGGAGCGAACGACCTACACCGAACTGAGATACCTACAGCGTGAGCTATGAGAAAGCGCCACGCTTCCCGA
AGGGAGAAAGGCGGACAGGTATCCGGTAAGCGGCAGGGTCGGAACAGGAGAGCGCACGAGGGAGCTTCCA
GGGGGAAACGCCTGGTATCTTTATAGTCCTGTCGGGTTTCGCCACCTCTGACTTGAGCGTCGATTTTTGT
GATGCTCGTCAGGGGGGCGGAGCCTATGGAAAAACGCCAGCAACGCGGCCTTTTTACGGTTCCTGGCCTT
TTGCTGGCCTTTTGCTCACATGT
